Addgene plasmid #47499: 5HT6-G-GECO1.0
Purpose: Fluorescent reporter for Ca2+ inside primary cilia
Depositing lab: Takanari Inoue. Depositing organization: Johns Hopkins University and School of Medicine. Publication: Genetically encoded calcium indicator illuminates calcium dynamics in primary cilia. Su S, Phua SC, Derose R, Chiba S, Narita K, Kalugin PN, Katada T, Kontani K, Takeda S, Inoue T. Nat Methods. 2013 Sep 22. doi: 10.1038/nmeth.2647. PubMed 24056873.
Backbone
  Vector backbone: Customized
  Backbone size w/o insert (bp): 4450
  Total vector size (bp): 5800
  Vector type: Mammalian Expression
Growth in bacteria
  Bacterial resistance: Ampicillin, 100 μg/mL
  Growth temperature: 37°C
  Growth strain: DH5alpha
  Copy number: Unknown
Gene/Insert
  Gene/Insert name: 5-hydroxytriptamine receptor isoform 6 (alt name: 5HT6)
  Species: M. musculus (mouse)
  Insert size (bp): 1350
  GenBank ID: NM_021358
  Entrez Gene: Htr6 (a.k.a. 5-HT6)
  Tag / fusion protein: G-GECO1.0 (C terminal on backbone)
  Cloning method: Restriction Enzyme; 5′ cloning site BamHI (not destroyed); 3′ cloning site BamHI (not destroyed)
  Sequencing primers: 5′ CMVforward; 3′ SP6
Terms and licenses: Academic/Nonprofit Terms; Industry Terms: Not Available to Industry
How to cite: 5HT6-G-GECO1.0 was a gift from Takanari Inoue (Addgene plasmid # 47499 ; http://n2t.net/addgene:47499 ; RRID:Addgene_47499)
