[The description below was written by a language model from this plasmid's Addgene catalogue record and pLannotate feature annotations shown in this document.]
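Description:
5HT6-G-GECO1.0 is a mammalian expression plasmid of about 5.8 kb, built on a customized backbone, that encodes a genetically encoded calcium indicator targeted to primary cilia. It is propagated in E. coli through a high-copy ColE1/pUC-type origin and selected with ampicillin via a β-lactamase gene driven by its own bla promoter. No complete mammalian selection cassette is annotated; only a short fragment of the SV40 promoter remains downstream of the expression unit, so the plasmid appears suited mainly to transient transfection.

The expression cassette is driven by the human cytomegalovirus immediate-early enhancer and promoter and terminated by the bovine growth hormone polyadenylation signal. The insert is the mouse serotonin receptor 5-HT6 (Htr6), a G protein-coupled receptor, cloned between two retained BamHI sites. It is followed closely downstream by G-GECO1.0, which is carried on the backbone and forms the C-terminal fusion partner. The automated annotation labels this second coding region as a GCaMP6f fragment. This most likely reflects the shared architecture of the GCaMP and GECO sensor families (a circularly permuted GFP coupled to calmodulin and a calmodulin-binding peptide), and the catalogue identifies it as G-GECO1.0. Here the receptor acts as a targeting moiety that carries the green calcium sensor into the ciliary membrane. T7 and SP6 promoters flank the fusion and serve as priming or in vitro transcription sites. The short HIV-1 LTR fragment called next to the CMV promoter is probably an annotation artefact rather than a functional viral element.

The stated purpose is fluorescent reporting of Ca2+ inside primary cilia, allowing live imaging of ciliary calcium dynamics separately from the bulk cytosol.
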