Features (pLannotate 1.2.2; 13 found; start..end, strand, type, name):
      1..380     +  enhancer       CMV enhancer: human cytomegalovirus immediate early enhancer
    381..584     +  promoter       CMV promoter: human cytomegalovirus (CMV) immediate early promoter
    580..613     +  LTR            5' LTR (truncated) (fragment): truncated 5' long terminal repeat (LTR) from HIV-1
    629..647     +  promoter       T7 promoter: promoter for bacteriophage T7 RNA polymerase
    685..2004    +  CDS            Htr6: 5HT6R_MOUSE - Experimental evidence at protein level: Swiss-Prot protein existence level 1. This is one of the several different receptors for 5- hydroxytryptamine (serotonin), a biogenic hormone that function as a neurotransmitter, a hormone, and a mitogen. The activity of this receptor is mediated by G proteins that stimulate adenylate cyclase. It has a high affinity for tricyclic psychotropic drugs (By similarity). Controls pyramidal neurons migration during corticogenesis, through the regulation of CDK5 activity (PubMed:25078650). Is an activator of TOR signaling (PubMed:23027611). From Mu
   2033..3286    +  CDS            GCaMP6f (fragment): improved fluorescent protein-based calcium sensor (Chen et al., 2013)
   3349..3367    -  promoter       SP6 promoter: promoter for bacteriophage SP6 RNA polymerase
   3393..3617    +  polyA_signal   bGH poly(A) signal: bovine growth hormone polyadenylation signal
   3621..3642    +  promoter       SV40 promoter (fragment): SV40 enhancer and early promoter
   3818..4406    -  rep_origin     ori: high-copy-number ColE1/pMB1/pBR322/pUC origin of replication
   4577..5437    -  CDS            AmpR: β-lactamase; bla; confers resistance to ampicillin, carbenicillin, and related antibiotics
   5438..5542    -  promoter       AmpR promoter: bla
   5601..5653    -  misc_feature   bom (fragment): basis of mobility region from pBR322
>Addgene plasmid #47499 | 5HT6-G-GECO1.0 | addgene full sequence | sequence record 292724 | Addgene NGS Result
GACATTGATTATTGACTAGTTATTAATAGTAATCAATTACGGGGTCATTAGTTCATAGCCCATATATGGA
GTTCCGCGTTACATAACTTACGGTAAATGGCCCGCCTGGCTGACCGCCCAACGACCCCCGCCCATTGACG
TCAATAATGACGTATGTTCCCATAGTAACGCCAATAGGGACTTTCCATTGACGTCAATGGGTGGAGTATT
TACGGTAAACTGCCCACTTGGCAGTACATCAAGTGTATCATATGCCAAGTACGCCCCCTATTGACGTCAA
TGACGGTAAATGGCCCGCCTGGCATTATGCCCAGTACATGACCTTATGGGACTTTCCTACTTGGCAGTAC
ATCTACGTATTAGTCATCGCTATTACCATGGTGATGCGGTTTTGGCAGTACATCAATGGGCGTGGATAGC
GGTTTGACTCACGGGGATTTCCAAGTCTCCACCCCATTGACGTCAATGGGAGTTTGTTTTGGCACCAAAA
TCAACGGGACTTTCCAAAATGTCGTAACAACTCCGCCCCATTGACGCAAATGGGCGGTAGGCGTGTACGG
TGGGAGGTCTATATAAGCAGAGCTCTCTGGCTAACTAGAGAACCCACTGCTTACTGGCTTATCGAAATTA
ATACGACTCACTATAGGGAGACCCAAGCTTGGTACCGAGCTCGGATCCGCCACCATGGTTCCAGAGCCCG
GCCCTGTCAACAGTAGCACCCCAGCCTGGGGCCCCGGGCCACCGCCAGCCCCAGGGGGCAGCGGCTGGGT
GGCCGCTGCGCTGTGCGTGGTCATCGTGCTGACGGCAGCCGCCAATTCGCTGCTGATCGCGCTCATCTGC
ACGCAGCCCGCGCTGCGCAACACGTCTAACTTCTTCCTGGTGTCGCTCTTCACGTCGGACCTGATGGTGG
GATTGGTGGTGATGCCCCCAGCCATGCTGAACGCGCTGTATGGGCGCTGGGTACTAGCTCGCGGCCTCTG
TCTGCTTTGGACCGCCTTCGACGTGATGTGCTGCAGCGCCTCCATTCTCAACCTCTGCCTCATCAGCCTG
GACCGCTACCTGCTCATCCTCTCGCCGCTGCGCTACAAGCTGCGCATGACAGCCCCGCGTGCCCTGGCGC
TCATCCTGGGTGCCTGGAGCCTCGCCGCGCTGGCCTCCTTCCTGCCCCTCTTGCTGGGCTGGCATGAACT
GGGCAAAGCTCGAACATCTGCCCCGGGCCAGTGCCGCCTATTGGCCAGCCTGCCTTATGTCCTCGTGGCG
TCCGGCGTCACCTTTTTCCTGCCTTCGGGTGCCATCTGCTTCACCTACTGCAGGATCTTGCTGGCTGCCC
GCAAGCAGGCGGTGCAAGTGGCCTCGCTCACCACGGGCACGGCTACGGCTGGCCAGGCCTTGGAAACCTT
GCAGGTGCCCAGGACACCACGCCCAGGGATGGAGTCTGCTGACAGTAGGCGTCTGACCACCAAGCATAGC
AGGAAGGCCTTGAAGGCCAGCCTGACCCTCGGCATCCTGCTGAGCATGTTCTTTGTCACCTGGCTGCCCT
TCTTTGTGGCCAGCATAGCTCAGGCCGTATGTGACTGCATCTCTCCAGGTCTCTTCGATGTCCTCACATG
GCTGGGATACTGTAATAGCACCATGAACCCTATCATCTATCCCCTCTTCATGCGGGACTTCAAGAGGGCC
CTGGGCAGGTTCGTGCCGTGTGTCCACTGTCCCCCGGAGCACCGGGCCAGCCCCGCCTCCCCCTCCATGT
GGACCTCTCACAGTGGTGCCAGGCCAGGCCTCAGCCTGCAGCAGGTGCTGCCCCTGCCTCTGCCACCCAA
CTCAGATTCAGACTCAGCTTCAGGGGGCACCTCGGGCCTGCAGCTCACAGCCCAGCTTTTGCTGCCTGGA
GAGGCGACCCGGGACCCCCCGCCACCCACCAGGGCCCCTACTGTGGTCAACTTCTTCGTCACAGACTCTG
TGGAGCCTGAGATACGGCAGCATCCACTTGGTTCCCCCATGAACAGTGCTGGTGGTAGCGCAGGAGGAGG
ATCCACCATGGTCGACTCATCACGTCGTAAGTGGAATAAGACAGGTCACGCAGTCAGAGCTATAGGTCGG
CTGAGCTCACTCGAGAACGTCTATATCAAGGCCGACAAGCAGAAGAACGGCATCAAGGCGAACTTCAAGA
TCCGCCACAACATCGAGGACGGCGGCGTGCAGCTCGCCTACCACTACCAGCAGAACACCCCCATCGGCGA
CGGCCCCGTGCTGCTGCCCGACAACCACTACCTGAGCGTGCAGTCCATACTTTCGAAAGACCCCAACGAG
AAGCGCGATCACATGGTCCTGCTGGAGTTCGTGACCGCCGCCGGGATCACTCTCGGCATGGACGAGCTGT
ACAAGGGCGGTACCGGAGGGAGCATGGTGAGCAAGGGCGAGGAGCTGTTCACCGGGGTGGTGCCCATCCA
GGTCGAGCTGGACGGCGACGTAAACGGCCACAAGTTCAGCGTGTCCGGCGAGGGTGAGGGCGATGCCACC
TACGGCAAGCTGACCCTGAAGTTCATCTGCACCACCGGCAAGCTGCCCGTGCCCTGGCCCACCCTCGTGA
CCACCCTGACCTACGGCGTGCAGTGCTTCAGCCGCTACCCCGACCACATGAAGCAGCACGACTTCTTCAA
GTCCGCCATGCCCGAAGGCTACATCCAGGAGCGCACCATCTTCTTCAAGGACGACGGCAACTACAAGACC
CGCGCCGAGGTGAAGTTCGAGGGCGACACCCTGGTGAACCGCATCGAGCTGAAGGGCATCGACTTCAAGG
AGGACGGCAACATCCTGGGGCACAAGCTGGAGTACAACACGCGTGACCAACTGACTGAAGAGCAGATCGC
AGAATTTAAAGAGGCTTTCTCCCTATTTGACAAGGACGGGGATGGGACGATAACAACCAAGGAGCTGGGG
ACGGTGATGCGGTCTCTGGGGCAGAACCCCACAGAAGCAGAGCTGCAGGACATGATCAATGAAGTAGATG
CCGACGGTGACGGCACAATCGACTTCCCTGAGTTCCTGACAATGATGGCAAGAAAAATGAAAGACACAGA
CAGTGAAGAAGAAATTAGAGAAGCGTTCCGTGTGTTTGATAAGGACGGCAATGGCTACATCGGCGCAGCA
GAGCTTCGCCACGTGATGACAAACCTTGGAGAGAAGTTAACAGATGAAGAGGTTGATGAAATGATCAGGG
TAGCAGACATCGATGGGGATGGTCAGGTAAACTACGAAGAGTTTGTACAAATGATGACAGCGAAGTAAGA
ATTCTGCAGATATCCATCACACTGGCGGCCGCTCGAGCATGCATCTAGAGGGCCCTATTCTATAGTGTCA
CCTAAATGCTAGAGCTCGCTGATCAGCCTCGACTGTGCCTTCTAGTTGCCAGCCATCTGTTGTTTGCCCC
TCCCCCGTGCCTTCCTTGACCCTGGAAGGTGCCACTCCCACTGTCCTTTCCTAATAAAATGAGGAAATTG
CATCGCATTGTCTGAGTAGGTGTCATTCTATTCTGGGGGGTGGGGTGGGGCAGGACAGCAAGGGGGAGGA
TTGGGAAGACAATAGCAGGCATGCTGGGGATGCGGTGGGCTCTATGGCTTCTGAGGCGGAAAGAACCAGC
TGGGGCTCTAGTCCGGAACTCGCTGCGCTCGGTCGTTCGGCTGCGGCGAGCGGTATCAGCTCACTCAAAG
GCGGTAATACGGTTATCCACAGAATCAGGGGATAACGCAGGAAAGAACATGTGAGCAAAAGGCCAGCAAA
AGGCCAGGAACCGTAAAAAGGCCGCGTTGCTGGCGTTTTTCCATAGGCTCCGCCCCCCTGACGAGCATCA
CAAAAATCGACGCTCAAGTCAGAGGTGGCGAAACCCGACAGGACTATAAAGATACCAGGCGTTTCCCCCT
GGAAGCTCCCTCGTGCGCTCTCCTGTTCCGACCCTGCCGCTTACCGGATACCTGTCCGCCTTTCTCCCTT
CGGGAAGCGTGGCGCTTTCTCATAGCTCACGCTGTAGGTATCTCAGTTCGGTGTAGGTCGTTCGCTCCAA
GCTGGGCTGTGTGCACGAACCCCCCGTTCAGCCCGACCGCTGCGCCTTATCCGGTAACTATCGTCTTGAG
TCCAACCCGGTAAGACACGACTTATCGCCACTGGCAGCAGCCACTGGTAACAGGATTAGCAGAGCGAGGT
ATGTAGGCGGTGCTACAGAGTTCTTGAAGTGGTGGCCTAACTACGGCTACACTAGAAGAACAGTATTTGG
TATCTGCGCTCTGCTGAAGCCAGTTACCTTCGGAAAAAGAGTTGGTAGCTCTTGATCCGGCAAACAAACC
ACCGCTGGTAGCGGTGGTTTTTTTGTTTGCAAGCAGCAGATTACGCGCAGAAAAAAAGGATCTCAAGAAG
ATCCTTTGATCTTTTCTACGGGGTCTGACGCTCAGTGGAACGAAAACTCACGTTAAGGGATTTTGGTCAT
GAGATTATCAAAAAGGATCTTCACCTAGATCCTTTTAAATTAAAAATGAAGTTTTAAATCAATCTAAAGT
ATATATGAGTAAACTTGGTCTGACAGTTACCAATGCTTAATCAGTGAGGCACCTATCTCAGCGATCTGTC
TATTTCGTTCATCCATAGTTGCCTGACTCCCCGTCGTGTAGATAACTACGATACGGGAGGGCTTACCATC
TGGCCCCAGTGCTGCAATGATACCGCGAGACCCACGCTCACCGGCTCCAGATTTATCAGCAATAAACCAG
CCAGCCGGAAGGGCCGAGCGCAGAAGTGGTCCTGCAACTTTATCCGCCTCCATCCAGTCTATTAATTGTT
GCCGGGAAGCTAGAGTAAGTAGTTCGCCAGTTAATAGTTTGCGCAACGTTGTTGCCATTGCTACAGGCAT
CGTGGTGTCACGCTCGTCGTTTGGTATGGCTTCATTCAGCTCCGGTTCCCAACGATCAAGGCGAGTTACA
TGATCCCCCATGTTGTGCAAAAAAGCGGTTAGCTCCTTCGGTCCTCCGATCGTTGTCAGAAGTAAGTTGG
CCGCAGTGTTATCACTCATGGTTATGGCAGCACTGCATAATTCTCTTACTGTCATGCCATCCGTAAGATG
CTTTTCTGTGACTGGTGAGTACTCAACCAAGTCATTCTGAGAATAGTGTATGCGGCGACCGAGTTGCTCT
TGCCCGGCGTCAATACGGGATAATACCGCGCCACATAGCAGAACTTTAAAAGTGCTCATCATTGGAAAAC
GTTCTTCGGGGCGAAAACTCTCAAGGATCTTACCGCTGTTGAGATCCAGTTCGATGTAACCCACTCGTGC
ACCCAACTGATCTTCAGCATCTTTTACTTTCACCAGCGTTTCTGGGTGAGCAAAAACAGGAAGGCAAAAT
GCCGCAAAAAAGGGAATAAGGGCGACACGGAAATGTTGAATACTCATACTCTTCCTTTTTCAATATTATT
GAAGCATTTATCAGGGTTATTGTCTCATGAGCGGATACATATTTGAATGTATTTAGAAAAATAAACAAAT
AGGGGTTCCGCGCACATTTCCCCGAAAAGTGCCACCTGACGTCGACGGATCGGGAGATCTCCCGATCCCC
TATGGTGCACTCTCAGTACAATCTGCTCTGATGCCGCATAGTTAAGCCAGTATCTGCTCCCTGCTTGTGT
GTTGGAGGTCGCTGAGTAGTGCGCGAGCAAAATTTAAGCTACAACAAGGCAAGGCTTGACCGACAATTGC
ATGAAGAATCTGCTTAGGGTTAGGCGTTTTGCGCTGCTTCGCGATGTACGGGCCAGATATACGCGTT
