>Addgene plasmid #47499 | 5HT6-G-GECO1.0 | depositor partial sequence | sequence record 67623 | CMVforward
NNNNNNNNNNNNNNNCAGAGCTCTCTGGCTAACTAGAGAACCCACTGCTTACTGGCTTATCGAAATTAAT
ACGACTCACTATAGGGAGACCCAAGCTTGGTACCGAGCTCGGATCCGCCACCATGGTTCCAGAGCCCGGC
CCTGTCAACAGTAGCACCCCAGCCTGGGGCCCCGGGCCACCGCCAGCCCCAGGGGGCAGCGGCTGGGTGG
CCGCTGCGCTGTGCGTGGTCATCGTGCTGACGGCAGCCGCCAATTCGCTGCTGATCGCGCTCATCTGCAC
GCAGCCCGCGCTGCGCAACACGTCTAACTTCTTCCTGGTGTCGCTCTTCACGTCGGACCTGATGGTGGGA
TTGGTGGTGATGCCCCCAGCCATGCTGAACGCGCTGTATGGGCGCTGGGTACTAGCTCGCGGCCTCTGTC
TGCTTTGGACCGCCTTCGACGTGATGTGCTGCAGCGCCTCCATTCTCAACCTCTGCCTCATCAGCCTGGA
CCGCTACCTGCTCATCCTCTCGCCGCTGCGCTACAAGCTGCGCATGACAGCCCCGCGTGCCCTGGCGCTC
ATCCTGGGTGCCTGGAGCCTCGCCGCGCTGGCCTCCTTCCTGCCCCTCTTGCTGGGCTGGCATGAACTGG
GCAAAGCTCGAACATCTGCCCCGGGCCAGTGCCGCCTATTGGCCAGCCTGCCTTATGTCCTCGTGGCGTC
CGGCGTCACCTTTTTCCTGCCTTCGGGTGCCATCTGCTTCACCTACTGCAGGATCTTGCTGGCTGCCCGC
AAGCAGGCGGTGCAAGTGGCCTCGCTCACCACGGGCACGGCTACGGCTGGCCAGGCCTTGGAAACCTTGC
AGGTGCCCAGGACACCACGCCCAGGGATGGAGTCTGCTGACAGTAGGCGTCTGACCACCAAGCATAGCAG
GAAGGCCTTGAAGGCCAGCCTGACCCTCGGCATCCTGCTGAGCATGTTCTTTGTCACCTGGCTGCCCTTC
TTTGTGGCCAGCATAGCTCAGGCCGTATGTGACTGCATCTCTCCAGGTC
