>Addgene plasmid #47499 | 5HT6-G-GECO1.0 | depositor partial sequence | sequence record 69959 | SP6
NNNNNNNNGCTCGAGCGGCCGCCNGTGTGATGGANATCTGCAGAATTCTTACTTCGCTGTCATCATTTGT
ACAAACTCTTCGTAGTTTACCTGACCATCCCCATCGATGTCTGCTACCCTGATCATTTCATCAACCTCTT
CATCTGTTAACTTCTCTCCAAGGTTTGTCATCACGTGGCGAAGCTCTGCTGCGCCGATGTAGCCATTGCC
GTCCTTATCAAACACACGGAACGCTTCTCTAATTTCTTCTTCACTGTCTGTGTCTTTCATTTTTCTTGCC
ATCATTGTCAGGAACTCAGGGAAGTCGATTGTGCCGTCACCGTCGGCATCTACTTCATTGATCATGTCCT
GCAGCTCTGCTTCTGTGGGGTTCTGCCCCAGAGACCGCATCACCGTCCCCAGCTCCTTGGTTGTTATCGT
CCCATCCCCGTCCTTGTCAAATAGGGAGAAAGCCTCTTTAAATTCTGCGATCTGCTCTTCAGTCAGTTGG
TCACGCGTGTTGTACTCCAGCTTGTGCCCCAGGATGTTGCCGTCCTCCTTGAAGTCGATGCCCTTCAGCT
CGATGCGGTTCACCAGGGTGTCGCCCTCGAACTTCACCTCGGCGCGGGTCTTGTAGTTGCCGTCGTCCTT
GAAGAAGATGGTGCGCTCCTGGATGTAGCCTTCGGGCATGGCGGACTTGAAGAAGTCGTGCTGCTTCATG
TGGTCGGGGTAGCGGCTGAAGCACTGCACGCCGTAGGTCAGGGTGGTCACGAGGGTGGGCCAGGGCACGG
GCAGCTTGCCGGTGGTGCAGATGAACTTCAGGGTCAGCTTGCCGTAGGTGGCATCGCCCTCACCCTCGCC
GGACACGCTGAACTTGTGGCCGTTTACGTCGCCGTCCAGCTCGACCTGGATGGGCACCACCCCGGTGAAC
AGCTCCTCGCCCTTGCTCACCATGCTCCCTCCGGTACCGCCCTTGTACAGCTCGTCCATGCCGAGAGTGA
TCCCGGCGGCGGTCACGAACTCCAGCAGGACCATGTGATCGCGCTTCTC
