>Addgene plasmid #47499 | 5HT6-G-GECO1.0 | addgene partial sequence | sequence record 72010 | CMV-F 5'-CGCAAATGGGCGGTAGGCGTG-3'
CCACTGCTTACTGGCTTATCGAAATTAATACGACTCACTATAGGGAGACCCAAGCTTGGTACCGAGCTCG
GATCCGCCACCATGGTTCCAGAGCCCGGCCCTGTCAACAGTAGCACCCCAGCCTGGGGCCCCGGGCCACC
GCCAGCCCCAGGGGGCAGCGGCTGGGTGGCCGCTGCGCTGTGCGTGGTCATCGTGCTGACGGCAGCCGCC
AATTCGCTGCTGATCGCGCTCATCTGCACGCAGCCCGCGCTGCGCAACACGTCTAACTTCTTCCTGGTGT
CGCTCTTCACGTCGGACCTGATGGTGGGATTGGTGGTGATGCCCCCAGCCATGCTGAACGCGCTGTATGG
GCGCTGGGTACTAGCTCGCGGCCTCTGTCTGCTTTGGACCGCCTTCGACGTGATGTGCTGCAGCGCCTCC
ATTCTCAACCTCTGCCTCATCAGCCTGGACCGCTACCTGCTCATCCTCTCGCCGCTGCGCTACAAGCTGC
GCATGACAGCCCCGCGTGCCCTGGCGCTCATCCTGGGTGCCTGGAGCCTCGCCGCGCTGGCCTCCTTCCT
GCCCCTCTTGCTGGGCTGGCATGAACTGGGCAAAGCTCGAACATCTGCCCCGGGCCAGTGCCGCCTATTG
GCCAGCCTGCCTTATGTCCTCGTGGCGTCCGGCGTCACCTTTTTCCTGCCTTCGGGTGCCATCTGCTTCA
CCTACTGCAGGATCTTGCTGGCTGCCCGCAAGCAGGCGGTGCAAGTGGCCTCGCTCACCACGGGCACGGC
TACGGCTGGCCAGGCCTTGGAA
