>Addgene plasmid #47499 | 5HT6-G-GECO1.0 | addgene partial sequence | sequence record 72115 | Sp6 5'-ATTTAGGTGACACTATAG-3'
CAGTGTGATGGATATCTGCAGAATTCTTACTTCGCTGTCATCATTTGTACAAACTCTTCGTAGTTTACCT
GACCATCCCCATCGATGTCTGCTACCCTGATCATTTCATCAACCTCTTCATCTGTTAACTTCTCTCCAAG
GTTTGTCATCACGTGGCGAAGCTCTGCTGCGCCGATGTAGCCATTGCCGTCCTTATCAAACACACGGAAC
GCTTCTCTAATTTCTTCTTCACTGTCTGTGTCTTTCATTTTTCTTGCCATCATTGTCAGGAACTCAGGGA
AGTCGATTGTGCCGTCACCGTCGGCATCTACTTCATTGATCATGTCCTGCAGCTCTGCTTCTGTGGGGTT
CTGCCCCAGAGACCGCATCACCGTCCCCAGCTCCTTGGTTGTTATCGTCCCATCCCCGTCCTTGTCAAAT
AGGGAGAAAGCCTCTTTAAATTCTGCGATCTGCTCTTCAGTCAGTTGGTCACGCGTGTTGTACTCCAGCT
TGTGCCCCAGGATGTTGCCGTCCTCCTTGAAGTCGATGCCCTTCAGCTCGATGCGGTTCACCAGGGTGTC
GCCCTCGAACTTCACCTCGGCGCGGGTCTTGTAGTTGCCGTCGTCCTTGAAGAAGATGGTGCGCTCCTGG
ATGTAGCCTTCGGGCATGGCGGACTTGAAGAAGTCGTGCTGCTTCATGTGGTCGGGGTAGCGGCTGAAGC
ACTGCACGCCGTAGGTCAGGGTGGTCACGAGGGTGGGCCAGGGCACGGGCAGCTTGCCGGTGGTGCAGAT
GAACTTCAGGGTCAGCTTGCCGTA
